LOCUS       Exported 10731 bp ds-DNA circular SYN 12-MAY-2021
DEFINITION  Expression of increased fidelity eSpCas9-plus in bacterial cells.
            Cleaves both 20nt and 5'-extended 21nt spacer containing sgRNAs with
            close to the same fidelity as eSpCas9..
ACCESSION   .
VERSION     .
KEYWORDS    pET-FLAG-eSpCas9-plus
SOURCE      synthetic DNA construct
  ORGANISM  synthetic DNA construct
REFERENCE   1 (bases 1 to 10731)
  AUTHORS   Kulcsar , P.I., Talas, A., Toth, E., Nyeste A, Ligeti, Z., Welker,
            Z., Welker E.
  TITLE     Blackjack mutations improve the on-target activities of all
            increased fidelity variants of SpCas9 without compromising their
            fidelities
  JOURNAL   Nature Communications, 1223, 2020
REFERENCE   2 (bases 1 to 10731)
  AUTHORS   .
  TITLE     Direct Submission
  JOURNAL   Exported May 12, 2021 from SnapGene Server 1.1.58
            http://www.snapgene.com
FEATURES             Location/Qualifiers
     source          1..10731
                     /organism="synthetic DNA construct"
                     /mol_type="other DNA"
     primer_bind     538..557
                     /label=LacI-R
                     /note="LacI, reverse primer"
     promoter        complement(577..654)
                     /gene="lacI"
                     /label=lacI promoter
     primer_bind     860..879
                     /label=pBRrevBam
                     /note="pBR322 vectors, tet region, downstream of BamHI,
                     reverse primer"
     primer_bind     963..982
                     /label=T7
                     /note="T7 promoter, forward primer"
     promoter        963..981
                     /label=T7 promoter
                     /note="promoter for bacteriophage T7 RNA polymerase"
     protein_bind    982..1006
                     /label=lac operator
                     /bound_moiety="lac repressor encoded by lacI"
                     /note="The lac repressor binds to the lac operator to
                     inhibit transcription in E. coli. This inhibition can be
                     relieved by adding lactose or
                     isopropyl-beta-D-thiogalactopyranoside (IPTG)."
     RBS             1021..1043
                     /note="efficient ribosome binding site from bacteriophage
                     T7 gene 10 (Olins and Rangwala, 1989)"
     CDS             1054..1071
                     /codon_start=1
                     /product="6xHis affinity tag"
                     /label=6xHis
                     /translation="HHHHHH"
     CDS             1075..2172
                     /codon_start=1
                     /gene="malE (mutated)"
                     /product="maltose binding protein from E. coli"
                     /label=MBP
                     /note="This version of the gene does not encode a signal
                     sequence, so MBP will remain in the cytosol."
                     /translation="KIEEGKLVIWINGDKGYNGLAEVGKKFEKDTGIKVTVEHPDKLEE
                     KFPQVAATGDGPDIIFWAHDRFGGYAQSGLLAEITPDKAFQDKLYPFTWDAVRYNGKLI
                     AYPIAVEALSLIYNKDLLPNPPKTWEEIPALDKELKAKGKSALMFNLQEPYFTWPLIAA
                     DGGYAFKYENGKYDIKDVGVDNAGAKAGLTFLVDLIKNKHMNADTDYSIAEAAFNKGET
                     AMTINGPWAWSNIDTSKVNYGVTVLPTFKGQPSKPFVGVLSAGINAASPNKELAKEFLE
                     NYLLTDEGLEAVNKDKPLGAVALKSYEEELAKDPRIAATMENAQKGEIMPNIPQMSAFW
                     YAVRTAVINAASGRQTVDEALKDAQT"
     primer_bind     2146..2169
                     /label=MBP-F
                     /note="Maltose binding protein, forward primer"
     CDS             2203..2223
                     /codon_start=1
                     /product="tobacco etch virus (TEV) protease recognition and
                     cleavage site"
                     /label=TEV site
                     /translation="ENLYFQG"
     CDS             2236..2301
                     /codon_start=1
                     /product="three tandem FLAG(R) epitope tags, followed by an
                     enterokinase cleavage site"
                     /label=3xFLAG
                     /translation="DYKDHDGDYKDHDIDYKDDDDK"
     CDS             2308..2328
                     /codon_start=1
                     /product="nuclear localization signal of SV40 (simian virus
                     40) large T antigen"
                     /label=SV40 NLS
                     /translation="PKKKRKV"
     CDS             2353..4068
                     /codon_start=1
                     /product="N-terminal portion of Streptococcus pyogenes Cas9
                     (Zetsche et al., 2015)"
                     /label=Cas9(N)
                     /translation="DKKYSIGLDIGTNSVGWAVITDEYKVPSKKFKVLGNTDRHSIKKN
                     LIGALLFDSGETAEATRLKRTARRRYTRRKNRICYLQEIFSNEMAKVDDSFFHRLEESF
                     LVEEDKKHERHPIFGNIVDEVAYHEKYPTIYHLRKKLVDSTDKADLRLIYLALAHMIKF
                     RGHFLIEGDLNPDNSDVDKLFIQLVQTYNQLFEENPINASGVDAKAILSARLSKSRRLE
                     NLIAQLPGEKKNGLFGNLIALSLGLTPNFKSNFDLAEDAKLQLSKDTYDDDLDNLLAQI
                     GDQYADLFLAAKNLSDAILLSDILRVNTEITKAPLSASMIKRYDEHHQDLTLLKALVRQ
                     QLPEKYKEIFFDQSKNGYAGYIDGGASQEEFYKFIKPILEKMDGTEELLVKLNREDLLR
                     KQRTFDNGSIPHQIHLGELHAILRRQEDFYPFLKDNREKIEKILTFRIPYYVGPLARGN
                     SRFAWMTRKSEETITPWNFEEVVDKGASAQSFIERMTNFDKNLPNEKVLPKHSLLYEYF
                     TVYNELTKVKYVTEGMRKPAFLSGEQKKAIVDLLFKTNRKVTVKQLKEDYFKKIE"
     CDS             6433..6480
                     /codon_start=1
                     /product="bipartite nuclear localization signal from
                     nucleoplasmin"
                     /label=nucleoplasmin NLS
                     /translation="KRPAATKKAGQAKKKK"
     primer_bind     complement(6508..6525)
                     /label=BGH-rev
                     /note="Bovine growth hormone terminator, reverse primer.
                     Also called BGH reverse"
     CDS             6558..6575
                     /codon_start=1
                     /product="6xHis affinity tag"
                     /label=6xHis
                     /translation="HHHHHH"
     primer_bind     complement(6628..6646)
                     /label=T7 Term
                     /note="T7 terminator, reverse primer"
     terminator      6642..6689
                     /label=T7 terminator
                     /note="transcription terminator for bacteriophage T7 RNA
                     polymerase"
     rep_origin      6726..7181
                     /direction=RIGHT
                     /label=f1 ori
                     /note="f1 bacteriophage origin of replication; arrow
                     indicates direction of (+) strand synthesis"
     primer_bind     complement(6813..6832)
                     /label=F1ori-R
                     /note="F1 origin, reverse primer"
     primer_bind     7023..7044
                     /label=F1ori-F
                     /note="F1 origin, forward primer"
     CDS             complement(7273..8088)
                     /codon_start=1
                     /gene="aph(3')-Ia"
                     /product="aminoglycoside phosphotransferase"
                     /label=KanR
                     /note="confers resistance to kanamycin in bacteria or G418
                     (Geneticin(R)) in eukaryotes"
                     /translation="MSHIQRETSCSRPRLNSNMDADLYGYKWARDNVGQSGATIYRLYG
                     KPDAPELFLKHGKGSVANDVTDEMVRLNWLTEFMPLPTIKHFIRTPDDAWLLTTAIPGK
                     TAFQVLEEYPDSGENIVDALAVFLRRLHSIPVCNCPFNSDRVFRLAQAQSRMNNGLVDA
                     SDFDDERNGWPVEQVWKEMHKLLPFSPDSVVTHGDFSLDNLIFDEGKLIGCIDVGRVGI
                     ADRYQDLAILWNCLGEFSPSLQKRLFQKYGIDNPDMNKLQFHLMLDEFF"
     primer_bind     7996..8015
                     /label=Kan-R
                     /note="Kanamycin resistance gene, reverse primer"
     primer_bind     8080..8099
                     /label=pENTR-R
                     /note="pENTR vectors, reverse primer"
     rep_origin      8210..8798
                     /direction=RIGHT
                     /label=ori
                     /note="high-copy-number ColE1/pMB1/pBR322/pUC origin of
                     replication"
     primer_bind     8699..8718
                     /label=pBR322ori-F
                     /note="pBR322 origin, forward primer"
     primer_bind     8952..8969
                     /label=L4440
                     /note="L4440 vector, forward primer"
     misc_feature    8984..9123
                     /label=bom
                     /note="basis of mobility region from pBR322"
     primer_bind     complement(9049..9068)
                     /label=pRS-marker
                     /note="pRS vectors, use to sequence yeast selectable
                     marker"
     primer_bind     9209..9231
                     /label=pGEX 3'
                     /note="pGEX vectors, reverse primer"
     CDS             complement(9225..9416)
                     /codon_start=1
                     /gene="rop"
                     /product="Rop protein, which maintains plasmids at low copy
                     number"
                     /label=rop
                     /translation="MTKQEKTALNMARFIRSQTLTLLEKLNELDADEQADICESLHDHA
                     DELYRSCLARFGDDGENL"
     CDS             complement(10225..576)
                     /codon_start=1
                     /gene="lacI"
                     /product="lac repressor"
                     /label=lacI
                     /note="The lac repressor binds to the lac operator to
                     inhibit transcription in E. coli. This inhibition can be
                     relieved by adding lactose or
                     isopropyl-beta-D-thiogalactopyranoside (IPTG)."
                     /translation="MKPVTLYDVAEYAGVSYQTVSRVVNQASHVSAKTREKVEAAMAEL
                     NYIPNRVAQQLAGKQSLLIGVATSSLALHAPSQIVAAIKSRADQLGASVVVSMVERSGV
                     EACKAAVHNLLAQRVSGLIINYPLDDQDAIAVEAACTNVPALFLDVSDQTPINSIIFSH
                     EDGTRLGVEHLVALGHQQIALLAGPLSSVSARLRLAGWHKYLTRNQIQPIAEREGDWSA
                     MSGFQQTMQMLNEGIVPTAMLVANDQMALGAMRAITESGLRVGADISVVGYDDTEDSSC
                     YIPPLTTIKQDFRLLGQTSVDRLLQLSQGQAVKGNQLLPVSLVKRKTTLAPNTQTASPR
                     ALADSLMQLARQVSRLESGQ"
ORIGIN
        1 gacagaactt aatgggcccg ctaacagcgc gatttgctgg tgacccaatg cgaccagatg
       61 ctccacgccc agtcgcgtac cgtcttcatg ggagaaaata atactgttga tgggtgtctg
      121 gtcagagaca tcaagaaata acgccggaac attagtgcag gcagcttcca cagcaatggc
      181 atcctggtca tccagcggat agttaatgat cagcccactg acgcgttgcg cgagaagatt
      241 gtgcaccgcc gctttacagg cttcgacgcc gcttcgttct accatcgaca ccaccacgct
      301 ggcacccagt tgatcggcgc gagatttaat cgccgcgaca atttgcgacg gcgcgtgcag
      361 ggccagactg gaggtggcaa cgccaatcag caacgactgt ttgcccgcca gttgttgtgc
      421 cacgcggttg ggaatgtaat tcagctccgc catcgccgct tccacttttt cccgcgtttt
      481 cgcagaaacg tggctggcct ggttcaccac gcgggaaacg gtctgataag agacaccggc
      541 atactctgcg acatcgtata acgttactgg tttcacattc accaccctga attgactctc
      601 ttccgggcgc tatcatgcca taccgcgaaa ggttttgcgc cattcgatgg tgtccgggat
      661 ctcgacgctc tcccttatgc gactcctgca ttaggaagca gcccagtagt aggttgaggc
      721 cgttgagcac cgccgccgca aggaatggtg catgcaagga gatggcgccc aacagtcccc
      781 cggccacggg gcctgccacc atacccacgc cgaaacaagc gctcatgagc ccgaagtggc
      841 gagcccgatc ttccccatcg gtgatgtcgg cgatataggc gccagcaacc gcacctgtgg
      901 cgccggtgat gccggccacg atgcgtccgg cgtagaggat cgagatctcg atcccgcgaa
      961 attaatacga ctcactatag gggaattgtg agcggataac aattcccctc tagaaataat
     1021 tttgtttaac tttaagaagg agatatacat atgcaccatc accatcacca tggaaaaatc
     1081 gaagaaggta aactggtaat ctggattaac ggcgataaag gctataacgg tctcgctgaa
     1141 gtcggtaaga aattcgagaa agataccgga attaaagtca ccgttgagca tccggataaa
     1201 ctggaagaga aattcccaca ggttgcggca actggcgatg gccctgacat tatcttctgg
     1261 gcacacgacc gctttggtgg ctacgctcaa tctggcctgt tggctgaaat caccccggac
     1321 aaagcgttcc aggacaagct gtatccgttt acctgggatg ccgtacgtta caacggcaag
     1381 ctgattgctt acccgatcgc tgttgaagcg ttatcgctga tttataacaa agatctgctg
     1441 ccgaacccgc caaaaacctg ggaagagatc ccggcgctgg ataaagaact gaaagcgaaa
     1501 ggtaagagcg cgctgatgtt caacctgcaa gaaccgtact tcacctggcc gctgattgct
     1561 gctgacgggg gttatgcgtt caagtatgaa aacggcaagt acgacattaa agacgtgggc
     1621 gtggataacg ctggcgcgaa agcgggtctg accttcctgg ttgacctgat taaaaacaaa
     1681 cacatgaatg cagacaccga ttactccatc gcagaagctg cctttaataa aggcgaaaca
     1741 gcgatgacca tcaacggccc gtgggcatgg tccaacatcg acaccagcaa agtgaattat
     1801 ggtgtaacgg tactgccgac cttcaagggt caaccatcca aaccgttcgt tggcgtgctg
     1861 agcgcaggta ttaacgccgc cagtccgaac aaagagctgg caaaagagtt cctcgaaaac
     1921 tatctgctga ctgatgaagg tctggaagcg gttaataaag acaaaccgct gggtgccgta
     1981 gcgctgaagt cttacgagga agagttggcg aaagatccac gtattgccgc cactatggaa
     2041 aacgcccaga aaggtgaaat catgccgaac atcccgcaga tgtccgcttt ctggtatgcc
     2101 gtgcgtactg cggtgatcaa cgccgccagc ggtcgtcaga ctgtcgatga agccctgaaa
     2161 gacgcgcaga ctaattcgag ctcgaacaac aacaacacta gtgaaaacct gtatttccag
     2221 ggagcagcct cgatggacta taaggaccac gacggagact acaaggatca tgatattgat
     2281 tacaaagacg atgacgataa gatggcccca aagaagaagc ggaaggtcgg tatccacgga
     2341 gtcccagcag ccgacaagaa gtacagcatc ggcctggaca tcggcaccaa ctctgtgggc
     2401 tgggccgtga tcaccgacga gtacaaggtg cccagcaaga aattcaaggt gctgggcaac
     2461 accgaccggc acagcatcaa gaagaacctg atcggagccc tgctgttcga cagcggcgaa
     2521 acagccgagg ccacccggct gaagagaacc gccagaagaa gatacaccag acggaagaac
     2581 cggatctgct atctgcaaga gatcttcagc aacgagatgg ccaaggtgga cgacagcttc
     2641 ttccacagac tggaagagtc cttcctggtg gaagaggata agaagcacga gcggcacccc
     2701 atcttcggca acatcgtgga cgaggtggcc taccacgaga agtaccccac catctaccac
     2761 ctgagaaaga aactggtgga cagcaccgac aaggccgacc tgcggctgat ctatctggcc
     2821 ctggcccaca tgatcaagtt ccggggccac ttcctgatcg agggcgacct gaaccccgac
     2881 aacagcgacg tggacaagct gttcatccag ctggtgcaga cctacaacca gctgttcgag
     2941 gaaaacccca tcaacgccag cggcgtggac gccaaggcca tcctgtctgc cagactgagc
     3001 aagagcagac ggctggaaaa tctgatcgcc cagctgcccg gcgagaagaa gaatggcctg
     3061 ttcggaaacc tgattgccct gagcctgggc ctgaccccca acttcaagag caacttcgac
     3121 ctggccgagg atgccaaact gcagctgagc aaggacacct acgacgacga cctggacaac
     3181 ctgctggccc agatcggcga ccagtacgcc gacctgtttc tggccgccaa gaacctgtcc
     3241 gacgccatcc tgctgagcga catcctgaga gtgaacaccg agatcaccaa ggcccccctg
     3301 agcgcctcta tgatcaagag atacgacgag caccaccagg acctgaccct gctgaaagct
     3361 ctcgtgcggc agcagctgcc tgagaagtac aaagagattt tcttcgacca gagcaagaac
     3421 ggctacgccg gctacattga cggcggagcc agccaggaag agttctacaa gttcatcaag
     3481 cccatcctgg aaaagatgga cggcaccgag gaactgctcg tgaagctgaa cagagaggac
     3541 ctgctgcgga agcagcggac cttcgacaac ggcagcatcc cccaccagat ccacctggga
     3601 gagctgcacg ccattctgcg gcggcaggaa gatttttacc cattcctgaa ggacaaccgg
     3661 gaaaagatcg agaagatcct gaccttccgc atcccctact acgtgggccc tctggccagg
     3721 ggaaacagca gattcgcctg gatgaccaga aagagcgagg aaaccatcac cccctggaac
     3781 ttcgaggaag tggtggacaa gggcgcttcc gcccagagct tcatcgagcg gatgaccaac
     3841 ttcgataaga acctgcccaa cgagaaggtg ctgcccaagc acagcctgct gtacgagtac
     3901 ttcaccgtgt ataacgagct gaccaaagtg aaatacgtga ccgagggaat gagaaagccc
     3961 gccttcctga gcggcgagca gaaaaaggcc atcgtggacc tgctgttcaa gaccaaccgg
     4021 aaagtgaccg tgaagcagct gaaagaggac tacttcaaga aaatcgagtg cttcgactcc
     4081 gtggaaatct ccggcgtgga agatcggttc aacgcctccc tgggcacata ccacgatctg
     4141 ctgaaaatta tcaaggacaa ggacttcctg gacaatgagg aaaacgagga cattctggaa
     4201 gatatcgtgc tgaccctgac actgtttgag gacagagaga tgatcgagga acggctgaaa
     4261 acctatgccc acctgttcga cgacaaagtg atgaagcagc tgaagcggcg gagatacacc
     4321 ggctggggca ggctgagccg gaagctgatc aacggcatcc gggacaagca gtccggcaag
     4381 acaatcctgg atttcctgaa gtccgacggc ttcgccaaca gaaacttcat gcagctgatc
     4441 cacgacgaca gcctgacctt taaagaggac atccagaaag cccaggtgtc cggccagggc
     4501 gatagcctgc acgagcacat tgccaatctg gccggcagcc ccgccattaa gaagggcatc
     4561 ctgcagacag tgaaggtggt ggacgagctc gtgaaagtga tgggccggca caagcccgag
     4621 aacatcgtga tcgaaatggc cagagagaac cagaccaccc agaagggaca gaagaacagc
     4681 cgcgagagaa tgaagcggat cgaagagggc atcaaagagc tgggcagcca gatcctgaaa
     4741 gaacaccccg tggaaaacac ccagctgcag aacgagaagc tgtacctgta ctacctgcag
     4801 aatgggcggg atatgtacgt ggaccaggaa ctggacatca accggctgtc cgactacgat
     4861 gtggaccata tcgtgcctca gagctttctg gccgacgact ccatcgacaa caaggtgctg
     4921 accagaagcg acaagaaccg gggcaagagc gacaacgtgc cctccgaaga ggtcgtgaag
     4981 aagatgaaga actactggcg gcagctgctg aacgccaagc tgattaccca gagaaagttc
     5041 gacaatctga ccaaggccga gagaggcggc ctgagcgaac tggataaggc cggcttcatc
     5101 aagagacagc tggtggaaac ccggcagatc acaaagcacg tggcacagat cctggactcc
     5161 cggatgaaca ctaagtacga cgagaatgac aagctgatcc gggaagtgaa agtgatcacc
     5221 ctgaagtcca agctggtgtc cgatttccgg aaggatttcc agttttacaa agtgcgcgag
     5281 atcaacaact accaccacgc ccacgacgcg tacctgaacg ccgtcgtggg aaccgccctg
     5341 atcaaaaagt accctaagct gggtggcaag gtgtacgatg tacggaagat gatcgccaag
     5401 agcgagcagg aaatcggcaa ggctaccgcc aagtacttct tctacagcaa catcatgaac
     5461 tttttcaaga ccgagattac cctggccaac ggcgagatcc ggaaggcgcc tctgatcgag
     5521 acaaacggcg aaaccgggga gatcgtgtgg gataagggcc gggattttgc caccgtgcgg
     5581 aaagtgctga gcatgcccca agtgaatatc gtgaaaaaga ccgaggtgca gacaggcggc
     5641 ttcagcaaag agtctatcct gcccaagagg aacagcgata agctgatcgc cagaaagaag
     5701 gactgggacc ctaagaagta cggcggcttc gacagcccca ccgtggccta ttctgtgctg
     5761 gtggtggcca aagtggaaaa gggcaagtcc aagaaactga agagtgtgaa agagctgctg
     5821 gggatcacca tcatggaaag aagcagcttc gagaagaatc ccatcgactt tctggaagcc
     5881 aagggctaca aagaagtgaa aaaggacctg atcatcaagc tgcctaagta ctccctgttc
     5941 gagctggaaa acggccggaa gagaatgctg gcctctgccg gcgaactgca gaagggaaac
     6001 gaactggccc tgccctccaa atatgtgaac ttcctgtacc tggccagcca ctatgagaag
     6061 ctgaagggct cccccgagga taatgagcag aaacagctgt ttgtggaaca gcacaagcac
     6121 tacctggacg agatcatcga gcagatcagc gagttctcca agagagtgat cctggccgac
     6181 gctaatctgg acaaagtgct gtccgcctac aacaagcacc gggataagcc catcagagag
     6241 caggccgaga atatcatcca cctgtttacc ctgaccaatc tgggagcccc tgccgccttc
     6301 aagtactttg acaccaccat cgaccggaag aggtacacca gcaccaaaga ggtgctggac
     6361 gccaccctga tccaccagag catcaccggc ctgtacgaga cacggatcga cctgtctcag
     6421 ctgggaggcg acaaaaggcc ggcggccacg aaaaaggccg gccaggcaaa aaagaaaaag
     6481 taagaattcc tagagctcgc tgatcagcct cgactgtgcc ttctagttgc cagccatctg
     6541 ttgcggccgc actcgagcac caccaccacc accactgaga tccggctgct aacaaagccc
     6601 gaaaggaagc tgagttggct gctgccaccg ctgagcaata actagcataa ccccttgggg
     6661 cctctaaacg ggtcttgagg ggttttttgc tgaaaggagg aactatatcc ggattggcga
     6721 atgggnnnnn nnnnnnnnnn nnnnnnnnnn nnnnnnnnnn nnnnnnnnnn nnnnnnnnnn
     6781 nnnnnnnnnn nnnnnnnnnn nnnnnnnnnn nnnnnnnnnn nnnnnnnnnn nnnnnnnnnn
     6841 nnnnnnnnnc nnnnnnnnnn nnnnnnnnnn nnnnnnnnnn nnnnnnnnnn nnnnnnnnnn
     6901 nnnnnnnnnn nnnnnnnnnn nnnnnnnnnn nnnnnnnnnn nannnnnnnn nnnnnnnnnn
     6961 nnnnnnnnnn nnnnnnnnnn nnnnnnnnnn ncctttgacg ttggagtcca cgttctttaa
     7021 tagtggactc ttgttccaaa ctggaacaac actcaaccct atctcggtct attcttttga
     7081 tttataaggg attttgccga tttcggccta ttggttaaaa aatgagctga tttaacaaaa
     7141 atttaacgcg aattttaaca aaatattaac gcttacaatt taggtggcac ttttcgggga
     7201 aatgtgcgcg gaacccctat ttgtttattt ttctaaatac attcaaatat gtatccgctc
     7261 atgaattaat tcttagaaaa actcatcgag catcaaatga aactgcaatt tattcatatc
     7321 aggattatca ataccatatt tttgaaaaag ccgtttctgt aatgaaggag aaaactcacc
     7381 gaggcagttc cataggatgg caagatcctg gtatcggtct gcgattccga ctcgtccaac
     7441 atcaatacaa cctattaatt tcccctcgtc aaaaataagg ttatcaagtg agaaatcacc
     7501 atgagtgacg actgaatccg gtgagaatgg caaaagttta tgcatttctt tccagacttg
     7561 ttcaacaggc cagccattac gctcgtcatc aaaatcactc gcatcaacca aaccgttatt
     7621 cattcgtgat tgcgcctgag cgagacgaaa tacgcgatcg ctgttaaaag gacaattaca
     7681 aacaggaatc gaatgcaacc ggcgcaggaa cactgccagc gcatcaacaa tattttcacc
     7741 tgaatcagga tattcttcta atacctggaa tgctgttttc ccggggatcg cagtggtgag
     7801 taaccatgca tcatcaggag tacggataaa atgcttgatg gtcggaagag gcataaattc
     7861 cgtcagccag tttagtctga ccatctcatc tgtaacatca ttggcaacgc tacctttgcc
     7921 atgtttcaga aacaactctg gcgcatcggg cttcccatac aatcgataga ttgtcgcacc
     7981 tgattgcccg acattatcgc gagcccattt atacccatat aaatcagcat ccatgttgga
     8041 atttaatcgc ggcctagagc aagacgtttc ccgttgaata tggctcataa caccccttgt
     8101 attactgttt atgtaagcag acagttttat tgttcatgac caaaatccct taacgtgagt
     8161 tttcgttcca ctgagcgtca gaccccgtag aaaagatcaa aggatcttct tgagatcctt
     8221 tttttctgcg cgtaatctgc tgcttgcaaa caaaaaaacc accgctacca gcggtggttt
     8281 gtttgccgga tcaagagcta ccaactcttt ttccgaaggt aactggcttc agcagagcgc
     8341 agataccaaa tactgtcctt ctagtgtagc cgtagttagg ccaccacttc aagaactctg
     8401 tagcaccgcc tacatacctc gctctgctaa tcctgttacc agtggctgct gccagtggcg
     8461 ataagtcgtg tcttaccggg ttggactcaa gacgatagtt accggataag gcgcagcggt
     8521 cgggctgaac ggggggttcg tgcacacagc ccagcttgga gcgaacgacc tacaccgaac
     8581 tgagatacct acagcgtgag ctatgagaaa gcgccacgct tcccgaaggg agaaaggcgg
     8641 acaggtatcc ggtaagcggc agggtcggaa caggagagcg cacgagggag cttccagggg
     8701 gaaacgcctg gtatctttat agtcctgtcg ggtttcgcca cctctgactt gagcgtcgat
     8761 ttttgtgatg ctcgtcaggg gggcggagcc tatggaaaaa cgccagcaac gcggcctttt
     8821 tacggttcct ggccttttgc tggccttttg ctcacatgtt ctttcctgcg ttatcccctg
     8881 attctgtgga taaccgtatt accgcctttg agtgagctga taccgctcgc cgcagccgaa
     8941 cgaccgagcg cagcgagtca gtgagcgagg aagcggaaga gcgcctgatg cggtattttc
     9001 tccttacgca tctgtgcggt atttcacacc gcaatggtgc actctcagta caatctgctc
     9061 tgatgccgca tagttaagcc agtatacact ccgctatcgc tacgtgactg ggtcatggct
     9121 gcgccccgac acccgccaac acccgctgac gcgccctgac gggcttgtct gctcccggca
     9181 tccgcttaca gacaagctgt gaccgtctcc gggagctgca tgtgtcagag gttttcaccg
     9241 tcatcaccga aacgcgcgag gcagctgcgg taaagctcat cagcgtggtc gtgaagcgat
     9301 tcacagatgt ctgcctgttc atccgcgtcc agctcgttga gtttctccag aagcgttaat
     9361 gtctggcttc tgataaagcg ggccatgtta agggcggttt tttcctgttt ggtcactgat
     9421 gcctccgtgt aagggggatt tctgttcatg ggggtaatga taccgatgaa acgagagagg
     9481 atgctcacga tacgggttac tgatgatgaa catgcccggt tactggaacg ttgtgagggt
     9541 aaacaactgg cggtatggat gcggcgggac cagagaaaaa tcactcaggg tcaatgccag
     9601 cgcttcgtta atacagatgt aggtgttcca cagggtagcc agcagcatcc tgcgatgcag
     9661 atccggaaca taatggtgca gggcgctgac ttccgcgttt ccagacttta cgaaacacgg
     9721 aaaccgaaga ccattcatgt tgttgctcag gtcgcagacg ttttgcagca gcagtcgctt
     9781 cacgttcgct cgcgtatcgg tgattcattc tgctaaccag taaggcaacc ccgccagcct
     9841 agccgggtcc tcaacgacag gagcacgatc atgcgcaccc gtggggccgc catgccggcg
     9901 ataatggcct gcttctcgcc gaaacgtttg gtggcgggac cagtgacgaa ggcttgagcg
     9961 agggcgtgca agattccgaa taccgcaagc gacaggccga tcatcgtcgc gctccagcga
    10021 aagcggtcct cgccgaaaat gacccagagc gctgccggca cctgtcctac gagttgcatg
    10081 ataaagaaga cagtcataag tgcggcgacg atagtcatgc cccgcgccca ccggaaggag
    10141 ctgactgggt tgaaggctct caagggcatc ggtcgagatc ccggtgccta atgagtgagc
    10201 taacttacat taattgcgtt gcgctcactg cccgctttcc agtcgggaaa cctgtcgtgc
    10261 cagctgcatt aatgaatcgg ccaacgcgcg gggagaggcg gtttgcgtat tgggcgccag
    10321 ggtggttttt cttttcacca gtgagacggg caacagctga ttgcccttca ccgcctggcc
    10381 ctgagagagt tgcagcaagc ggtccacgct ggtttgcccc agcaggcgaa aatcctgttt
    10441 gatggtggtt aacggcggga tataacatga gctgtcttcg gtatcgtcgt atcccactac
    10501 cgagatatcc gcaccaacgc gcagcccgga ctcggtaatg gcgcgcattg cgcccagcgc
    10561 catctgatcg ttggcaacca gcatcgcagt gggaacgatg ccctcattca gcatttgcat
    10621 ggtttgttga aaaccggaca tggcactcca gtcgccttcc cgttccgcta tcggctgaat
    10681 ttgattgcga gtgagatatt tatgccagcc agccagacgc agacgcgccg a
//
